Addgene plasmid #118486: pMRE132
Purpose: broad-host range plasmid to constitutively express fluorescent protein genes in bacteria
Depositing lab: Mitja Remus-Emsermann. Depositing organization: University of Canterbury. Publication: Chromatic Bacteria - A Broad Host-Range Plasmid and Chromosomal Insertion Toolbox for Fluorescent Protein Expression in Bacteria. Schlechter RO, Jun H, Bernach M, Oso S, Boyd E, Munoz-Lintz DA, Dobson RCJ, Remus DM, Remus-Emsermann MNP. Front Microbiol. 2018 Dec 12;9:3052. doi: 10.3389/fmicb.2018.03052. eCollection 2018. PubMed 30631309.
Backbone
  Vector backbone: pFru97
  Vector type: Bacterial Expression
  Selectable markers: Chloramphenicol
Growth in bacteria
  Bacterial resistance: Kanamycin, 50 μg/mL
  Growth temperature: 37°C
  Growth strain: E. coli S17-1 lambda pir
  Copy number: High Copy
Gene/Insert
  Gene/Insert name: sGFP2
  Species: Synthetic
  Cloning method: Gibson Cloning
Resource information
  A portion of this plasmid was derived from a plasmid made by: pTriEx-RhoA-wt_mScarlet-I_SGFP2
Terms and licenses: Academic/Nonprofit Terms; Industry Terms: Not Available to Industry
Depositor comments: Please visit https://www.biorxiv.org/content/early/2018/09/07/402172 for bioRxiv preprint.
How to cite: pMRE132 was a gift from Mitja Remus-Emsermann (Addgene plasmid # 118486 ; http://n2t.net/addgene:118486 ; RRID:Addgene_118486)
