[The description below was written by a language model from this plasmid's Addgene catalogue record and pLannotate feature annotations shown in this document.]
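Description:
pMRE132 is a broad-host-range bacterial expression plasmid built on the pFru97 backbone and designed to express a fluorescent protein constitutively in diverse bacteria. It replicates through the pBBR1 oriV together with its cognate pBBR1 Rep protein, a system from Bordetella bronchiseptica that functions in many Gram-negative species. The record lists it as high copy, propagated in E. coli S17-1 lambda pir, a strain commonly used as a conjugative donor. Selection is by kanamycin, provided by the Tn5-derived neo (nptII) gene, and a complete cat gene with a fragment of its own promoter gives chloramphenicol resistance as a second marker.

The payload is sGFP2, a synthetic Aequorea victoria GFP derivative introduced by Gibson cloning and taken from a pTriEx-based source plasmid. The automated annotation labels this reading frame as a closely related cyan-emitting GFP variant, most likely a nearest-match call rather than a true discrepancy with the catalogue entry. The fluorescent protein gene is followed by the lambda t0 terminator, then the cat cassette and an rrnB T1 terminator. Upstream, four tandem rrnB T1 terminators probably insulate the cassette from read-through transcription originating in the backbone. The promoter driving sGFP2 is not annotated. However, a tnpA fragment annotated immediately upstream, similar to the one beside neo, may correspond to Tn5 sequence carrying the nptII promoter; this is an inference, not something the record states. Other short fragments (ble, TcR, CmR, lacZα, M13 ori, a T7 promoter) appear to be remnants of earlier cloning steps. The plasmid belongs to a toolbox for fluorescently tagging bacteria, for example to distinguish strains in mixed populations by microscopy.
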