Features (pLannotate 1.2.2; 21 found; start..end, strand, type, name):
      1..684     +  CDS            Enhanced Cyan-Emitting GFP: Enhanced Cyan-Emitting GFP is a basic (constitutively fluorescent) cyan fluorescent protein published in 2002, derived from Aequorea victoria.
    701..795     +  terminator     lambda t0 terminator: transcription terminator from phage lambda
    810..838     +  promoter       cat promoter (fragment): promoter of the E. coli cat gene encoding chloramphenicol acetyltransferase
    839..1495    +  CDS            cat: CAT_ECOLX - Experimental evidence at protein level: Swiss-Prot protein existence level 1. This enzyme is an effector of chloramphenicol resistance in bacteria. From Escherichia coli. This protein is used as a marker in many commonly used cloning vectors, such as pACYC184.
   1563..1649    +  terminator     rrnB T1 terminator: Escherichia coli rrnB; transcription terminator T1 from the E. coli rrnB gene
   1699..1815    -  CDS            CmR (fragment): chloramphenicol acetyltransferase; cat; confers resistance to chloramphenicol
   1815..1967    -  CDS            ble (fragment): BLE_KLEPN - Experimental evidence at protein level: Swiss-Prot protein existence level 1. Binding protein with a strong affinity to the bleomycin family of antibiotics. Binds to CL990; an antimitotic-antibiotic compound. From Klebsiella pneumoniae.
   1991..2782    -  CDS            neo: KKA2_KLEPN - Also known as kan, nptII. Experimental evidence at protein level: Swiss-Prot protein existence level 1. Resistance to kanamycin, neomycin, paromomycin, ribostamycin, butirosin and gentamicin B. From Klebsiella pneumoniae.
   2814..3098    -  CDS            tnpA (fragment): TN5P_ECOLX - Also known as tnp. Experimental evidence at protein level: Swiss-Prot protein existence level 1. Mediates transposition of transposon Tn5 by a 'cut and paste' mechanism. First, the monomeric transposase binds the 19 bp inverted DNA repeats flanking the transposon. Then, dimerization of the DNA- bound transposase creates a synaptic DNA complex. After nicking of the first DNA strand, excision of the transposon proceeds through a series of intermediates. The transposase then mediates the insertion of the transposon at a new site by strand transfer. The activity of the wild- type tran
   4262..5033    +  rep_origin     pBBR1 oriV: replication origin of the broad-host-range plasmid pBBR1 from Bordetella bronchiseptica; requires the pBBR1 Rep protein for replication
   5034..5696    +  CDS            pBBR1 Rep: replication protein for the broad-host-range plasmid pBBR1 from Bordetella bronchiseptica
   5757..5826    +  CDS            TcR (fragment): tetracycline efflux protein; tet; confers resistance to tetracycline
   6156..6187    -  CDS            CmR (fragment): chloramphenicol acetyltransferase confers resistance to chloramphenicol
   6187..6264    +  rep_origin     M13 ori (fragment): M13 bacteriophage origin of replication; arrow indicates direction of (+) strand synthesis
   6268..6423    -  CDS            lacZα (fragment): LacZα fragment of β-galactosidase; lacZ fragment
   6431..6449    +  promoter       T7 promoter: promoter for bacteriophage T7 RNA polymerase
   6492..6578    +  terminator     rrnB T1 terminator: Escherichia coli rrnB; transcription terminator T1 from the E. coli rrnB gene
   6675..6761    +  terminator     rrnB T1 terminator: Escherichia coli rrnB; transcription terminator T1 from the E. coli rrnB gene
   6858..6944    +  terminator     rrnB T1 terminator: Escherichia coli rrnB; transcription terminator T1 from the E. coli rrnB gene
   7041..7127    +  terminator     rrnB T1 terminator: Escherichia coli rrnB; transcription terminator T1 from the E. coli rrnB gene
   7231..7548    +  CDS            tnpA (fragment): TN5P_ECOLX - Also known as tnp. Experimental evidence at protein level: Swiss-Prot protein existence level 1. Mediates transposition of transposon Tn5 by a 'cut and paste' mechanism. First, the monomeric transposase binds the 19 bp inverted DNA repeats flanking the transposon. Then, dimerization of the DNA- bound transposase creates a synaptic DNA complex. After nicking of the first DNA strand, excision of the transposon proceeds through a series of intermediates. The transposase then mediates the insertion of the transposon at a new site by strand transfer. The activity of the wild- type tran
>Addgene plasmid #118486 | pMRE132 | addgene full sequence | sequence record 226377 | Addgene NGS Result
ATGAGCAAGGGCGAGGAGCTGTTCACCGGGGTGGTGCCCATCCTGGTCGAGCTGGACGGCGACGTAAACG
GCCACAAGTTCAGCGTGTCCGGCGAGGGCGAGGGCGATGCCACCTACGGCAAGCTGACCCTGAAGTTCAT
CTGCACCACCGGCAAGCTGCCCGTGCCCTGGCCCACCCTCGTGACCACCCTGACCTACGGCGTGCAGTGC
TTCGCCCGCTACCCCGACCACATGAAGCAGCACGACTTCTTCAAGTCCGCCATGCCCGAAGGCTACGTCC
AGGAGCGCACCATCTTCTTCAAGGACGACGGCAACTACAAGACCCGCGCCGAGGTGAAGTTCGAGGGCGA
CACCCTGGTGAACCGCATCGAGCTGAAGGGCATCGACTTCAAGGAGGACGGCAACATCCTGGGGCACAAG
CTGGAGTACAACTACAACAGCCACAACGTCTATATCACCGCCGACAAGCAGAAGAACGGCATCAAGGCCA
ACTTCAAGATCCGCCACAACATCGAGGACGGCGGCGTGCAGCTCGCCGACCACTACCAGCAGAACACCCC
CATCGGCGACGGCCCCGTGCTGCTGCCCGACAACCACTACCTGAGCACCCAGTCCAAGCTGAGCAAAGAC
CCCAACGAGAAGCGCGATCACATGGTCCTGCTGGAGTTCGTGACCGCCGCCGGGTAATTAGCTGAGCTTG
GACTCCTGTTGATAGATCCAGTAATGACCTCAGAACTCCATCTGGATTTGTTCAGAACGCTCGGTTGCCG
CCGGGCGTTTTTTATTGGTGAGAATCCAAGCTAGCTTGGCGAGATTTTCAGGAGCTAAGGAAGCTAAAAT
GGAGAAAAAAATCACTGGATATACCACCGTTGATATATCCCAATGGCATCGTAAAGAACATTTTGAGGCA
TTTCAGTCAGTTGCTCAATGTACCTATAACCAGACCGTTCAGCTGGATATTACGGCCTTTTTAAAGACCG
TAAAGAAAAATAAGCACAAGTTTTATCCGGCCTTTATTCACATTCTTGCCCGCCTGATGAATGCTCATCC
GGAATTTCGTATGGCAATGAAAGACGGTGAGCTGGTGATATGGGATAGTGTTCACCCTTGTTACACCGTT
TTCCATGAGCAAACTGAAACGTTTTCATCGCTCTGGAGTGAATACCACGACGATTTCCGGCAGTTTCTAC
ACATATATTCGCAAGATGTGGCGTGTTACGGTGAAAACCTGGCCTATTTCCCTAAAGGGTTTATTGAGAA
TATGTTTTTCGTCTCAGCCAATCCCTGGGTGAGTTTCACCAGTTTTGATTTAAACGTGGCCAATATGGAC
AACTTCTTCGCCCCCGTTTTCACCATGGGCAAATATTATACGCAAGGCGACAAGGTGCTGATGCCGCTGG
CGATTCAGGTTCATCATGCCGTTTGTGATGGCTTCCATGTCGGCAGAATGCTTAATGAATTACAACAGTA
CTGCGATGAGTGGCAGGGCGGGGCGTAATTTTTTTAAGGCAGTTATTGGTGCCCTTAAACGCCTGGGGTA
ATGACTCTCTAGCTTGAGGCATCAAATAAAACGAAAGGCTCAGTCGAAAGACTGGGCCTTTCGTTTTATC
TGTTGTTTGTCGGTGAACGCTCTCCTGAGTAGGACAAATCCGCCGCTAGGAGCTTGCGGCCGCCAGTGTG
ATGGATATCTGCATAAAAACTGTTGTAATTCATTAAGCATTCTGCCGACATGGAAGCCATCACAAACGGC
ATGATGAACCTGAATCGCCAGCGGCATCAGCACCTTGTCGCCTTGCGTATAATATTTGCCCATGGGGGTG
GGCGAAGAACTCCAGCATGAGATCCCCGCGCTGGAGGATCATCCAGCCGGCGTCCCGGAAAACGATTCCG
AAGCCCAACCTTTCATAGAAGGCGGCGGTGGAATCGAAATCTCGTGATGGCAGGTTGGGCGTCGCTTGGT
CGGTCATTTCGAACCCCAGAGTCCCGCTCAGAAGAACTCGTCAAGAAGGCGATAGAAGGCGATGCGCTGC
GAATCGGGAGCGGCGATACCGTAAAGCACGAGGAAGCGGTCAGCCCATTCGCCGCCAAGCTCTTCAGCAA
TATCACGGGTAGCCAACGCTATGTCCTGATAGCGGTCCGCCACACCCAGCCGGCCACAGTCGATGAATCC
AGAAAAGCGGCCATTTTCCACCATGATATTCGGCAAGCAGGCATCGCCATGGGTCACGACGAGATCCTCG
CCGTCGGGCATGCGCGCCTTGAGCCTGGCGAACAGTTCGGCTGGCGCGAGCCCCTGATGCTCTTCGTCCA
GATCATCCTGATCGACAAGACCGGCTTCCATCCGAGTACGTGCTCGCTCGATGCGATGTTTCGCTTGGTG
GTCGAATGGGCAGGTAGCCGGATCAAGCGTATGCAGCCGCCGCATTGCATCAGCCATGATGGATACTTTC
TCGGCAGGAGCAAGGTGAGATGACAGGAGATCCTGCCCCGGCACTTCGCCCAATAGCAGCCAGTCCCTTC
CCGCTTCAGTGACAACGTCGAGCACAGCTGCGCAAGGAACGCCCGTCGTGGCCAGCCACGATAGCCGCGC
TGCCTCGTCCTGCAGTTCATTCAGGGCACCGGACAGGTCGGTCTTGACAAAAAGAACCGGGCGCCCCTGC
GCTGACAGCCGGAACACGGCGGCATCAGAGCAGCCGATTGTCTGTTGTGCCCAGTCATAGCCGAATAGCC
TCTCCACCCAAGCGGCCGGAGAACCTGCGTGCAATCCATCTTGTTCAATCATGCGAAACGATCCTCATCC
TGTCTCTTGATCAGATCTTGATCCCCTGCGCCATCAGATCCTTGGCGGCAAGAAAGCCATCCAGTTTACT
TTGCAGGGCTTCCCAACCTTACCAGAGGGCGCCCCAGCTGGCAATTCCGGTTCGCTTGCTGTCCATAAAA
CCGCCCAGTCTAGCTATCGCCATGTAAGCCCACTGCAAGCTACCTGCTTTCTCTTTGCGCTTGCGTTTTC
CCTTGTCCAGATAGCCCAGTAGCTGACATTCATCCCAGGTGGCACTTTTCGGGGAAATGTGCGCGCCCGC
GTTCCTGCTGGCGCTGGGCCTGTTTCTGGCGCTGGACTTCCCGCTGTTCCGTCAGCAGCTTTTCGCCCAC
GGCCTTGATGATCGCGGCGGCCTTGGCCTGCATATCCCGATTCAACGGCCCCAGGGCGTCCAGAACGGGC
TTCAGGCGCTCCCGAAGGTCTCGGGCCGTCTCTTGGGCTTGATCGGCCTTCTTGCGCATCTCACGCGCTC
CTGCGGCGGCCTGTAGGGCAGGCTCATACCCCTGCCGAACCGCTTTTGTCAGCCGGTCGGCCACGGCTTC
CGGCGTCTCAACGCGCTTTGAGATTCCCAGCTTTTCGGCCAATCCCTGCGGTGCATAGGCGCGTGGCTCG
ACCGCTTGCGGGCTGATGGTGACGTGGCCCACTGGTGGCCGCTCCAGGGCCTCGTAGAACGCCTGAATGC
GCGTGTGACGTGCCTTGCTGCCCTCGATGCCCCGTTGCAGCCCTAGATCGGCCACAGCGGCCGCAAACGT
GGTCTGGTCGCGGGTCATCTGCGCTTTGTTGCCGATGAACTCCTTGGCCGACAGCCTGCCGTCCTGCGTC
AGCGGCACCACGAACGCGGTCATGTGCGGGCTGGTTTCGTCACGGTGGATGCTGGCCGTCACGATGCGAT
CCGCCCCGTACTTGTCCGCCAGCCACTTGTGCGCCTTCTCGAAGAACGCCGCCTGCTGTTCTTGGCTGGC
CGACTTCCACCATTCCGGGCTGGCCGTCATGACGTACTCGACCGCCAACACAGCGTCCTTGCGCCGCTTC
TCTGGCAGCAACTCGCGCAGTCGGCCCATCGCTTCATCGGTGCTGCTGGCCGCCCAGTGCTCGTTCTCTG
GCGTCCTGCTGGCGTCAGCGTTGGGCGTCTCGCGCTCGCGGTAGGCGTGCTTGAGACTGGCCGCCACGTT
GCCCATTTTCGCCAGCTTCTTGCATCGCATGATCGCGTATGCCGCCATGCCTGCCCCTCCCTTTTGGTGT
CCAACCGGCTCGACGGGGGCAGCGCAAGGCGGTGCCTCCGGCGGGCCACTCAATGCTTGAGTATACTCAC
TAGACTTTGCTTCGCAAAGTCGTGACCGCCTACGGCGGCTGCGGCGCCCTACGGGCTTGCTCTCCGGGCT
TCGCCCTGCGCGGTCGCTGCGCTCCCTTGCCAGCCCGTGGATATGTGGACGATGGCCGCGAGCGGCCACC
GGCTGGCTCGCTTCGCTCGGCCCGTGGACAACCCTGCTGGACAAGCTGATGGACAGGCTGCGCCTGCCCA
CGAGCTTGACCACAGGGATTGCCCACCGGCTACCCAGCCTTCGACCACATACCCACCGGCTCCAACTGCG
CGGCCTGCGGCCTTGCCCCATCAATTTTTTTAATTTTCTCTGGGGAAAAGCCTCCGGCCTGCGGCCTGCG
CGCTTCGCTTGCCGGTTGGACACCAAGTGGAAGGCGGGTCAAGGCTCGCGCAGCGACCGCGCAGCGGCTT
GGCCTTGACGCGCCTGGAACGACCCAAGCCTATGCGAGTGGGGGCAGTCGAAGGGCGAAGCCCGCCCGCC
TGCCCCCCGAGCCTCACGGCGGCGAGTGCGGGGGTTCCAAGGGGGCAGCGCCACCTTGGGCAAGGCCGAA
GGCCGCGCAGTCGATCAACAAGCCCCGGAGGGGCCACTTTTTGCCGGAGGGGGAGCCGCGCCGAAGGCGT
GGGGGAACCCCGCAGGGGTGCCCTTCTTTGGGCACCAAAGAACTAGATATAGGGCGAAATGCGAAAGACT
TAAAAATCAACAACTTAAAAAAGGGGGGTACGCAACAGCTCATTGCGGCACCCCCCGCAATAGCTCATTG
CGTAGGTTAAAGAAAATCTGTAATTGACTGCCACTTTTACGCAACGCATAATTGTTGTCGCGCTGCCGAA
AAGTTGCAGCTGATTGCGCATGGTGCCGCAACCGTGCGGCACCCCTACCGCATGGAGATAAGCATGGCCA
CGCAGTCCAGAGAAATCGGCATTCAAGCCAAGAACAAGCCCGGTCACTGGGTGCAAACGGAACGCAAAGC
GCATGAGGCGTGGGCCGGGCTTATTGCGAGGAAACCCACGGCGGCAATGCTGCTGCATCACCTCGTGGCG
CAGATGGGCCACCAGAACGCCGTGGTGGTCAGCCAGAAGACACTTTCCAAGCTCATCGGACGTTCTTTGC
GGACGGTCCAATACGCAGTCAAGGACTTGGTGGCCGAGCGCTGGATCTCCGTCGTGAAGCTCAACGGCCC
CGGCACCGTGTCGGCCTACGTGGTCAATGACCGCGTGGCGTGGGGCCAGCCCCGCGACCAGTTGCGCCTG
TCGGTGTTCAGTGCCGCCGTGGTGGTTGATCACGACGACCAGGACGAATCGCTGTTGGGGCATGGCGACC
TGCGCCGCATCCCGACCCTGTATCCGGGCGAGCAGCAACTACCGACCGGCCCCGGCGAGGAGCCGCCCAG
CCAGCCCGGCATTCCGGGCATGGAACCAGACCTGCCAGCCTTGACCGAAACGGAGGAATGGGAACGGCGC
GGGCAGCAGCGCCTGCCGATGCCCGATGAGCCGTGTTTTCTGGACGATGGCGAGCCGTTGGAGCCGCCGA
CACGGGTCACGCTGCCGCGCCGGTAGCACTTGGGTTGCGCAGCAACCCGTAAGTGCGCTGTTCCAGACTA
TCGGCTGTAGCCGCCTCGCCGCCCTATACCTTGTCTGCCTCCCCGCGTTGCGTCGCGGTGCATGGAGCCG
GGCCACCTCGACCTGAATGGAAGCCGGCGGCACCTCGCTAACGGATTCACCGTTTTTATCAGGCTCTGGG
AGGCAGAATAAATGATCATATCGTCAATTATTACCTCCACGGGGAGAGCCTGAGCAAACTGGCCTCAGGC
ATTTGAGAAGCACACGGTCACACTGCTTCCGGTAGTCAATAAACCGGTAAACCAGCAATAGACATAAGCG
GCTATTTAACGACCCTGCCCTGAACCGACGACCGGGTCGAATTTGCTTTCGAATTTCTGCCATTCATCCG
CTTATTATCACTTATTCAGGCGTAGCAACCAGGCGTTTAAGGGCACCAATAACTGCCTTAAAAAAATTAC
GCCCCGCCCTGCCACTCATCGCAGTACGGCCTATTGGTTAAAAAATGAGCTGATTTAACAAAAATTTAAC
GCGAATTTTAACAAAATATTAACGCTTACAATTTCCATTCGCCATTCAGGCTGCGCAACTGTTGGGAAGG
GCGATCGGTGCGGGCCTCTTCGCTATTACGCCAGCTGGCGAAAGGGGGATGTGCTGCAAGGCGATTAAGT
TGGGTAACGCCAGGGTTTTCCCAGTCACGACGTTGTAAAACGACGGCCAGTGAGCGCGCGTAATACGACT
CACTATAGGGCGAATTGGAGCTGGGGCCGCAATTCCCAATTCCCCAGGCATCAAATAAAACGAAAGGCTC
AGTCGAAAGACTGGGCCTTTCGTTTTATCTGTTGTTTGTCGGTGAACGCTCTCCTGAGTAGGACAAATCC
GCCGGGAGCGGATTTGAACGTTGCGAAGCAACGGCCCGGAGGGTGGCGGGCAGGACGCCCGCCATAAACT
GCCAGGAATTAATTCCCCAGGCATCAAATAAAACGAAAGGCTCAGTCGAAAGACTGGGCCTTTCGTTTTA
TCTGTTGTTTGTCGGTGAACGCTCTCCTGAGTAGGACAAATCCGCCGGGAGCGGATTTGAACGTTGCGAA
GCAACGGCCCGGAGGGTGGCGGGCAGGACGCCCGCCATAAACTGCCAGGAATTAATTCCCCAGGCATCAA
ATAAAACGAAAGGCTCAGTCGAAAGACTGGGCCTTTCGTTTTATCTGTTGTTTGTCGGTGAACGCTCTCC
TGAGTAGGACAAATCCGCCGGGAGCGGATTTGAACGTTGCGAAGCAACGGCCCGGAGGGTGGCGGGCAGG
ACGCCCGCCATAAACTGCCAGGAATTAATTCCCCAGGCATCAAATAAAACGAAAGGCTCAGTCGAAAGAC
TGGGCCTTTCGTTTTATCTGTTGTTTGTCGGTGAACGCTCTCCTGAGTAGGACAAATCCGCCGGGAGCGG
ATTTGAACGTTGCGAAGCAACGGCCCGGAGGGTGGCGGGCAGGACGCCCGCCATAAACTGCCAGGAATTG
GGGATCGGATTCGAGCTCGCACGCTGCCGCAAGCACTCAGGGCGCAAGGGCTGCTAAAGGAAGCGGAACA
CGTAGAAAGCCAGTCCGCAGAAACGGTGCTGACCCCGGATGAATGTCAGCTACTGGGCTATCTGGACAAG
GGAAAACGCAAGCGCAAAGAGAAAGCAGGTAGCTTGCAGTGGGCTTACATGGCGATAGCTAGACTGGGCG
GTTTTATGGACAGCAAGCGAACCGGAATTGCCAGCTGGGGCGCCCTCTGGTAAGGTTGGGAAGCCCTGCA
AAGTAAACTGGATGGCTTTCTTGCCGCCAAGGATCTGATGGCGCAGGGGATCAAGATCTGATCAAGAGAC
AGGATACTAGTGGAGGAAGAAAAA
